>Addgene plasmid #149714 | pLVX_BHLHE40-FlagHA_IRES-ZsGreen1 | addgene full sequence | sequence record 308421 | Addgene NGS Result
TGGAAGGGCTAATTCACTCCCAAAGAAGACAAGATATCCTTGATCTGTGGATCTACCACACACAAGGCTA
CTTCCCTGATTAGCAGAACTACACACCAGGGCCAGGGGTCAGATATCCACTGACCTTTGGATGGTGCTAC
AAGCTAGTACCAGTTGAGCCAGATAAGGTAGAAGAGGCCAATAAAGGAGAGAACACCAGCTTGTTACACC
CTGTGAGCCTGCATGGGATGGATGACCCGGAGAGAGAAGTGTTAGAGTGGAGGTTTGACAGCCGCCTAGC
ATTTCATCACGTGGCCCGAGAGCTGCATCCGGAGTACTTCAAGAACTGCTGATATCGAGCTTGCTACAAG
GGACTTTCCGCTGGGGACTTTCCAGGGAGGCGTGGCCTGGGCGGGACTGGGGAGTGGCGAGCCCTCAGAT
CCTGCATATAAGCAGCTGCTTTTTGCCTGTACTGGGTCTCTCTGGTTAGACCAGATCTGAGCCTGGGAGC
TCTCTGGCTAACTAGGGAACCCACTGCTTAAGCCTCAATAAAGCTTGCCTTGAGTGCTTCAAGTAGTGTG
TGCCCGTCTGTTGTGTGACTCTGGTAACTAGAGATCCCTCAGACCCTTTTAGTCAGTGTGGAAAATCTCT
AGCAGTGGCGCCCGAACAGGGACTTGAAAGCGAAAGGGAAACCAGAGGAGCTCTCTCGACGCAGGACTCG
GCTTGCTGAAGCGCGCACGGCAAGAGGCGAGGGGCGGCGACTGGTGAGTACGCCAAAAATTTTGACTAGC
GGAGGCTAGAAGGAGAGAGATGGGTGCGAGAGCGTCAGTATTAAGCGGGGGAGAATTAGATCGCGATGGG
AAAAAATTCGGTTAAGGCCAGGGGGAAAGAAAAAATATAAATTAAAACATATAGTATGGGCAAGCAGGGA
GCTAGAACGATTCGCAGTTAATCCTGGCCTGTTAGAAACATCAGAAGGCTGTAGACAAATACTGGGACAG
CTACAACCATCCCTTCAGACAGGATCAGAAGAACTTAGATCATTATATAATACAGTAGCAACCCTCTATT
GTGTGCATCAAAGGATAGAGATAAAAGACACCAAGGAAGCTTTAGACAAGATAGAGGAAGAGCAAAACAA
AAGTAAGACCACCGCACAGCAAGCGGCCGGCCGCTGATCTTCAGACCTGGAGGAGGAGATATGAGGGACA
ATTGGAGAAGTGAATTATATAAATATAAAGTAGTAAAAATTGAACCATTAGGAGTAGCACCCACCAAGGC
AAAGAGAAGAGTGGTGCAGAGAGAAAAAAGAGCAGTGGGAATAGGAGCTTTGTTCCTTGGGTTCTTGGGA
GCAGCAGGAAGCACTATGGGCGCAGCGTCAATGACGCTGACGGTACAGGCCAGACAATTATTGTCTGGTA
TAGTGCAGCAGCAGAACAATTTGCTGAGGGCTATTGAGGCGCAACAGCATCTGTTGCAACTCACAGTCTG
GGGCATCAAGCAGCTCCAGGCAAGAATCCTGGCTGTGGAAAGATACCTAAAGGATCAACAGCTCCTGGGG
ATTTGGGGTTGCTCTGGAAAACTCATTTGCACCACTGCTGTGCCTTGGAATGCTAGTTGGAGTAATAAAT
CTCTGGAACAGATTTGGAATCACACGACCTGGATGGAGTGGGACAGAGAAATTAACAATTACACAAGCTT
AATACACTCCTTAATTGAAGAATCGCAAAACCAGCAAGAAAAGAATGAACAAGAATTATTGGAATTAGAT
AAATGGGCAAGTTTGTGGAATTGGTTTAACATAACAAATTGGCTGTGGTATATAAAATTATTCATAATGA
TAGTAGGAGGCTTGGTAGGTTTAAGAATAGTTTTTGCTGTACTTTCTATAGTGAATAGAGTTAGGCAGGG
ATATTCACCATTATCGTTTCAGACCCACCTCCCAACCCCGAGGGGACCCGACAGGCCCGAAGGAATAGAA
GAAGAAGGTGGAGAGAGAGACAGAGACAGATCCATTCGATTAGTGAACGGATCTCGACGGTATCGCCTTT
AAAAGAAAAGGGGGGATTGGGGGGTACAGTGCAGGGGAAAGAATAGTAGACATAATAGCAACAGACATAC
AAACTAAAGAATTACAAAAACAAATTACAAAAATTCAAAATTTTCGGGTTTATTACAGGGACAGCAGAGA
TCCAGTTTATCGATGAGTAATTCATACAAAAGGACTCGCCCCTGCCTTGGGGAATCCCAGGGACCGTCGT
TAAACTCCCACTAACGTAGAACCCAGAGATCGCTGCGTTCCCGCCCCCTCACCCGCCCGCTCTCGTCATC
ACTGAGGTGGAGAAGAGCATGCGTGAGGCTCCGGTGCCCGTCAGTGGGCAGAGCGCACATCGCCCACAGT
CCCCGAGAAGTTGGGGGGAGGGGTCGGCAATTGAACCGGTGCCTAGAGAAGGTGGCGCGGGGTAAACTGG
GAAAGTGATGTCGTGTACTGGCTCCGCCTTTTTCCCGAGGGTGGGGGAGAACCGTATATAAGTGCAGTAG
TCGCCGTGAACGTTCTTTTTCGCAACGGGTTTGCCGCCAGAACACAGGTAAGTGCCGTGTGTGGTTCCCG
CGGGCCTGGCCTCTTTACGGGTTATGGCCCTTGCGTGCCTTGAATTACTTCCACGCCCCTGGCTGCAGTA
CGTGATTCTTGATCCCGAGCTTCGGGTTGGAAGTGGGTGGGAGAGTTCGAGGCCTTGCGCTTAAGGAGCC
CCTTCGCCTCGTGCTTGAGTTGAGGCCTGGCTTGGGCGCTGGGGCCGCCGCGTGCGAATCTGGTGGCACC
TTCGCGCCTGTCTCGCTGCTTTCGATAAGTCTCTAGCCATTTAAAATTTTTGATGACCTGCTGCGACGCT
TTTTTTCTGGCAAGATAGTCTTGTAAATGCGGGCCAAGATCTGCACACTGGTATTTCGGTTTTTGGGGCC
GCGGGCGGCGACGGGGCCCGTGCGTCCCAGCGCACATGTTCGGCGAGGCGGGGCCTGCGAGCGCGGCCAC
CGAGAATCGGACGGGGGTAGTCTCAAGCTGGCCGGCCTGCTCTGGTGCCTGGCCTCGCGCCGCCGTGTAT
CGCCCCGCCCTGGGCGGCAAGGCTGGCCCGGTCGGCACCAGTTGCGTGAGCGGAAAGATGGCCGCTTCCC
GGCCCTGCTGCAGGGAGCTCAAAATGGAGGACGCGGCGCTCGGGAGAGCGGGCGGGTGAGTCACCCACAC
AAAGGAAAAGGGCCTTTCCGTCCTCAGCCGTCGCTTCATGTGACTCCACGGAGTACCGGGCGCCGTCCAG
GCACCTCGATTAGTTCTCGAGCTTTTGGAGTACGTCGTCTTTAGGTTGGGGGGAGGGGTTTTATGCGATG
GAGTTTCCCCACACTGAGTGGGTGGAGACTGAAGTTAGGCCAGCTTGGCACTTGATGTAATTCTCCTTGG
AATTTGCCCTTTTTGAGTTTGGATCTTGGTTCATTCTCAAGCCTCAGACAGTGGTTCAAAGTTTTTTTCT
TCCATTTCAGGTGTCGTGAGGATCTATTTCCGGTGAATTCGCCACCATGGACTACAAGGACGACGATGAC
AAGCTCGATGGAGGATACCCCTACGACGTGCCCGACTACGCCGGAGAATTCATGGAGCGGATCCCCAGCG
CGCAACCACCCCCCGCCTGCCTGCCCAAAGCACCGGGACTGGAGCACGGAGACCTACCAGGGATGTACCC
TGCCCACATGTACCAAGTGTACAAGTCAAGACGGGGAATAAAGCGGAGCGAGGACAGCAAGGAGACCTAC
AAATTGCCGCACCGGCTCATCGAGAAAAAGAGACGTGACCGGATTAACGAGTGCATCGCCCAGCTGAAGG
ATCTCCTACCCGAACATCTCAAACTTACAACTTTGGGTCACTTGGAAAAAGCAGTGGTTCTTGAACTTAC
CTTGAAGCATGTGAAAGCACTAACAAACCTAATTGATCAGCAGCAGCAGAAAATCATTGCCCTGCAGAGT
GGTTTACAAGCTGGTGAGCTGTCAGGGAGAAATGTCGAAACAGGTCAAGAGATGTTCTGCTCAGGTTTCC
AGACATGTGCCCGGGAGGTGCTTCAGTATCTGGCCAAGCACGAGAACACTCGGGACCTGAAGTCTTCGCA
GCTTGTCACCCACCTCCACCGGGTGGTCTCGGAGCTGCTGCAGGGTGGTACCTCCAGGAAGCCATCAGAC
CCAGCTCCCAAAGTGATGGACTTCAAGGAAAAACCCAGCTCTCCGGCCAAAGGTTCGGAAGGTCCTGGGA
AAAACTGCGTGCCAGTCATCCAGCGGACTTTCGCTCACTCGAGTGGGGAGCAGAGCGGCAGCGACACGGA
CACAGACAGTGGCTATGGAGGAGAATCGGAGAAGGGCGACTTGCGCAGTGAGCAGCCGTGCTTCAAAAGT
GACCACGGACGCAGGTTCACGATGGGAGAAAGGATCGGCGCAATTAAGCAAGAGTCCGAAGAACCCCCCA
CAAAAAAGAACCGGATGCAGCTTTCGGATGATGAAGGCCATTTCACTAGCAGTGACCTGATCAGCTCCCC
GTTCCTGGGCCCACACCCACACCAGCCTCCTTTCTGCCTGCCCTTCTACCTGATCCCACCTTCAGCGACT
GCCTACCTGCCCATGCTGGAGAAGTGCTGGTATCCCACCTCAGTGCCAGTGCTATACCCAGGCCTCAACG
CCTCTGCCGCAGCCCTCTCTAGCTTCATGAACCCAGACAAGATCTCGGCTCCCTTGCTCATGCCCCAGAG
ACTCCCTTCTCCCTTGCCAGCTCATCCGTCCGTCGACTCTTCTGTCTTGCTCCAAGCTCTGAAGCCAATC
CCCCCTTTAAACTTAGAAACCAAAGACTAATCTAGAGCGGCCGCGGATCCCGCCCCTCTCCCTCCCCCCC
CCCTAACGTTACTGGCCGAAGCCGCTTGGAATAAGGCCGGTGTGCGTTTGTCTATATGTTATTTTCCACC
ATATTGCCGTCTTTTGGCAATGTGAGGGCCCGGAAACCTGGCCCTGTCTTCTTGACGAGCATTCCTAGGG
GTCTTTCCCCTCTCGCCAAAGGAATGCAAGGTCTGTTGAATGTCGTGAAGGAAGCAGTTCCTCTGGAAGC
TTCTTGAAGACAAACAACGTCTGTAGCGACCCTTTGCAGGCAGCGGAACCCCCCACCTGGCGACAGGTGC
CTCTGCGGCCAAAAGCCACGTGTATAAGATACACCTGCAAAGGCGGCACAACCCCAGTGCCACGTTGTGA
GTTGGATAGTTGTGGAAAGAGTCAAATGGCTCACCTCAAGCGTATTCAACAAGGGGCTGAAGGATGCCCA
GAAGGTACCCCATTGTATGGGATCTGATCTGGGGCCTCGGTGCACATGCTTTACATGTGTTTAGTCGAGG
TTAAAAAACGTCTAGGCCCCCCGAACCACGGGGACGTGGTTTTCCTTTGAAAAACACGATGATAATATGG
CCCAGTCCAAGCACGGCCTGACCAAGGAGATGACCATGAAGTACCGCATGGAGGGCTGCGTGGACGGCCA
CAAGTTCGTGATCACCGGCGAGGGCATCGGCTACCCCTTCAAGGGCAAGCAGGCCATCAACCTGTGCGTG
GTGGAGGGCGGCCCCTTGCCCTTCGCCGAGGACATCTTGTCCGCCGCCTTCATGTACGGCAACCGCGTGT
TCACCGAGTACCCCCAGGACATCGTCGACTACTTCAAGAACTCCTGCCCCGCCGGCTACACCTGGGACCG
CTCCTTCCTGTTCGAGGACGGCGCCGTGTGCATCTGCAACGCCGACATCACCGTGAGCGTGGAGGAGAAC
TGCATGTACCACGAGTCCAAGTTCTACGGCGTGAACTTCCCCGCCGACGGCCCCGTGATGAAGAAGATGA
CCGACAACTGGGAGCCCTCCTGCGAGAAGATCATCCCCGTGCCCAAGCAGGGCATCTTGAAGGGCGACGT
GAGCATGTACCTGCTGCTGAAGGACGGTGGCCGCTTGCGCTGCCAGTTCGACACCGTGTACAAGGCCAAG
TCCGTGCCCCGCAAGATGCCCGACTGGCACTTCATCCAGCACAAGCTGACCCGCGAGGACCGCAGCGACG
CCAAGAACCAGAAGTGGCACCTGACCGAGCACGCCATCGCCTCCGGCTCCGCCTTGCCCTGAACGCGTCT
GGAACAATCAACCTCTGGATTACAAAATTTGTGAAAGATTGACTGGTATTCTTAACTATGTTGCTCCTTT
TACGCTATGTGGATACGCTGCTTTAATGCCTTTGTATCATGCTATTGCTTCCCGTATGGCTTTCATTTTC
TCCTCCTTGTATAAATCCTGGTTGCTGTCTCTTTATGAGGAGTTGTGGCCCGTTGTCAGGCAACGTGGCG
TGGTGTGCACTGTGTTTGCTGACGCAACCCCCACTGGTTGGGGCATTGCCACCACCTGTCAGCTCCTTTC
CGGGACTTTCGCTTTCCCCCTCCCTATTGCCACGGCGGAACTCATCGCCGCCTGCCTTGCCCGCTGCTGG
ACAGGGGCTCGGCTGTTGGGCACTGACAATTCCGTGGTGTTGTCGGGGAAGCTGACGTCCTTTCCATGGC
TGCTCGCCTGTGTTGCCACCTGGATTCTGCGCGGGACGTCCTTCTGCTACGTCCCTTCGGCCCTCAATCC
AGCGGACCTTCCTTCCCGCGGCCTGCTGCCGGCTCTGCGGCCTCTTCCGCGTCTTCGCCTTCGCCCTCAG
ACGAGTCGGATCTCCCTTTGGGCCGCCTCCCCGCCTGGAATTAATTCTGCAGTCGAGACCTAGAAAAACA
TGGAGCAATCACAAGTAGCAATACAGCAGCTACCAATGCTGATTGTGCCTGGCTAGAAGCACAAGAGGAG
GAGGAGGTGGGTTTTCCAGTCACACCTCAGGTACCTTTAAGACCAATGACTTACAAGGCAGCTGTAGATC
TTAGCCACTTTTTAAAAGAAAAGAGGGGACTGGAAGGGCTAATTCACTCCCAACGAAGACAAGATATCCT
TGATCTGTGGATCTACCACACACAAGGCTACTTCCCTGATTAGCAGAACTACACACCAGGGCCAGGGGTC
AGATATCCACTGACCTTTGGATGGTGCTACAAGCTAGTACCAGTTGAGCCAGATAAGGTAGAAGAGGCCA
ATAAAGGAGAGAACACCAGCTTGTTACACCCTGTGAGCCTGCATGGGATGGATGACCCGGAGAGAGAAGT
GTTAGAGTGGAGGTTTGACAGCCGCCTAGCATTTCATCACGTGGCCCGAGAGCTGCATCCGGAGTACTTC
AAGAACTGCTGATATCGAGCTTGCTACAAGGGACTTTCCGCTGGGGACTTTCCAGGGAGGCGTGGCCTGG
GCGGGACTGGGGAGTGGCGAGCCCTCAGATCCTGCATATAAGCAGCTGCTTTTTGCCTGTACTGGGTCTC
TCTGGTTAGACCAGATCTGAGCCTGGGAGCTCTCTGGCTAACTAGGGAACCCACTGCTTAAGCCTCAATA
AAGCTTGCCTTGAGTGCTTCAAGTAGTGTGTGCCCGTCTGTTGTGTGACTCTGGTAACTAGAGATCCCTC
AGACCCTTTTAGTCAGTGTGGAAAATCTCTAGCAGTAGTAGTTCATGTCATCTTATTATTCAGTATTTAT
AACTTGCAAAGAAATGAATATCAGAGAGTGAGAGGCCTTGACATTGCTAGCGTTTACCGTCGACCTCTAG
CTAGAGCTTGGCGTAATCATGGTCATAGCTGTTTCCTGTGTGAAATTGTTATCCGCTCACAATTCCACAC
AACATACGAGCCGGAAGCATAAAGTGTAAAGCCTGGGGTGCCTAATGAGTGAGCTAACTCACATTAATTG
CGTTGCGCTCACTGCCCGCTTTCCAGTCGGGAAACCTGTCGTGCCAGCTGCATTAATGAATCGGCCAACG
CGCGGGGAGAGGCGGTTTGCGTATTGGGCGCTCTTCCGCTTCCTCGCTCACTGACTCGCTGCGCTCGGTC
GTTCGGCTGCGGCGAGCGGTATCAGCTCACTCAAAGGCGGTAATACGGTTATCCACAGAATCAGGGGATA
ACGCAGGAAAGAACATGTGAGCAAAAGGCCAGCAAAAGGCCAGGAACCGTAAAAAGGCCGCGTTGCTGGC
GTTTTTCCATAGGCTCCGCCCCCCTGACGAGCATCACAAAAATCGACGCTCAAGTCAGAGGTGGCGAAAC
CCGACAGGACTATAAAGATACCAGGCGTTTCCCCCTGGAAGCTCCCTCGTGCGCTCTCCTGTTCCGACCC
TGCCGCTTACCGGATACCTGTCCGCCTTTCTCCCTTCGGGAAGCGTGGCGCTTTCTCATAGCTCACGCTG
TAGGTATCTCAGTTCGGTGTAGGTCGTTCGCTCCAAGCTGGGCTGTGTGCACGAACCCCCCGTTCAGCCC
GACCGCTGCGCCTTATCCGGTAACTATCGTCTTGAGTCCAACCCGGTAAGACACGACTTATCGCCACTGG
CAGCAGCCACTGGTAACAGGATTAGCAGAGCGAGGTATGTAGGCGGTGCTACAGAGTTCTTGAAGTGGTG
GCCTAACTACGGCTACACTAGAAGAACAGTATTTGGTATCTGCGCTCTGCTGAAGCCAGTTACCTTCGGA
AAAAGAGTTGGTAGCTCTTGATCCGGCAAACAAACCACCGCTGGTAGCGGTGGTTTTTTTGTTTGCAAGC
AGCAGATTACGCGCAGAAAAAAAGGATCTCAAGAAGATCCTTTGATCTTTTCTACGGGGTCTGACGCTCA
GTGGAACGAAAACTCACGTTAAGGGATTTTGGTCATGAGATTATCAAAAAGGATCTTCACCTAGATCCTT
TTAAATTAAAAATGAAGTTTTAAATCAATCTAAAGTATATATGAGTAAACTTGGTCTGACAGTTACCAAT
GCTTAATCAGTGAGGCACCTATCTCAGCGATCTGTCTATTTCGTTCATCCATAGTTGCCTGACTCCCCGT
CGTGTAGATAACTACGATACGGGAGGGCTTACCATCTGGCCCCAGTGCTGCAATGATACCGCGAGACCCA
CGCTCACCGGCTCCAGATTTATCAGCAATAAACCAGCCAGCCGGAAGGGCCGAGCGCAGAAGTGGTCCTG
CAACTTTATCCGCCTCCATCCAGTCTATTAATTGTTGCCGGGAAGCTAGAGTAAGTAGTTCGCCAGTTAA
TAGTTTGCGCAACGTTGTTGCCATTGCTACAGGCATCGTGGTGTCACGCTCGTCGTTTGGTATGGCTTCA
TTCAGCTCCGGTTCCCAACGATCAAGGCGAGTTACATGATCCCCCATGTTGTGCAAAAAAGCGGTTAGCT
CCTTCGGTCCTCCGATCGTTGTCAGAAGTAAGTTGGCCGCAGTGTTATCACTCATGGTTATGGCAGCACT
GCATAATTCTCTTACTGTCATGCCATCCGTAAGATGCTTTTCTGTGACTGGTGAGTACTCAACCAAGTCA
TTCTGAGAATAGTGTATGCGGCGACCGAGTTGCTCTTGCCCGGCGTCAATACGGGATAATACCGCGCCAC
ATAGCAGAACTTTAAAAGTGCTCATCATTGGAAAACGTTCTTCGGGGCGAAAACTCTCAAGGATCTTACC
GCTGTTGAGATCCAGTTCGATGTAACCCACTCGTGCACCCAACTGATCTTCAGCATCTTTTACTTTCACC
AGCGTTTCTGGGTGAGCAAAAACAGGAAGGCAAAATGCCGCAAAAAAGGGAATAAGGGCGACACGGAAAT
GTTGAATACTCATACTCTTCCTTTTTCAATATTATTGAAGCATTTATCAGGGTTATTGTCTCATGAGCGG
ATACATATTTGAATGTATTTAGAAAAATAAACAAATAGGGGTTCCGCGCACATTTCCCCGAAAAGTGCCA
CCTGACGTCGACGGATCGGGAGATCAACTTGTTTATTGCAGCTTATAATGGTTACAAATAAAGCAATAGC
ATCACAAATTTCACAAATAAAGCATTTTTTTCACTGCATTCTAGTTGTGGTTTGTCCAAACTCATCAATG
TATCTTATCATGTCTGGATCAACTGGATAACTCAAGCTAACCAAAATCATCCCAAACTTCCCACCCCATA
CCCTATTACCACTGCCAATTACCTGTGGTTTCATTTACTCTAAACCTGTGATTCCTCTGAATTATTTTCA
TTTTAAAGAAATTGTATTTGTTAAATATGTACTACAAACTTAGTAGT
Features (pLannotate 1.2.2; 25 found; start..end, strand, type, name):
    377..634     +  LTR            5' LTR (truncated): truncated 5' long terminal repeat (LTR) from HIV-1
    681..806     +  misc_feature   HIV-1 Ψ: packaging signal of human immunodeficiency virus type 1
    790..1128    +  CDS            HIV-1 gag (fragment): gag protein from human immunodeficiency virus 1; gag
   1303..1536    +  misc_feature   RRE: The Rev response element (RRE) of HIV-1 allows for Rev-dependent mRNA export from the nucleus to the cytoplasm.
   1913..2013    +  CDS            Rev (fragment): human immunodeficiency virus 1 (HIV-1) Rev protein; rev; enhances nuclear export of unspliced and incompletely spliced viral mRNAs
   2028..2143    +  misc_feature   cPPT/CTS: central polypurine tract and central termination sequence of HIV-1 (lacking the first T)
   2356..2567    +  promoter       EF-1α core promoter: core promoter for human elongation factor EF-1α
   2568..2681    +  intron         EF-1α intron A (fragment): intron upstream of the start codon of human EF-1α
   3307..3510    +  intron         EF-1α intron A: truncated intron upstream of the start codon of human EF-1α
   3553..3573    +  CDS            FLAG (fragment): FLAG® epitope tag, followed by an enterokinase cleavage site
   3622..4857    +  CDS            BHLHE40: BHE40_HUMAN - Also known as BHLHB2, DEC1 From Homo sapiens (Human).
   4883..5462    +  misc_feature   IRES2: internal ribosome entry site (IRES) of the encephalomyocarditis virus (EMCV)
   5457..6152    +  CDS            ZsGreen1: Zoanthus green fluorescent protein mammalian codon-optimized
   6166..6754    +  misc_feature   WPRE: woodchuck hepatitis virus posttranscriptional regulatory element
   6771..7289    +  CDS            nef (fragment): NEF_HV1BR - Experimental evidence at protein level: Swiss-Prot protein existence level 1. Extracellular Nef protein targets CD4(+) T-lymphocytes for apoptosis by interacting with CXCR4 surface receptors (PubMed:14990729). From Human immunodeficiency virus type 1 group M subtype B (isolate BRU/LAI) (HIV-1).
   7337..7594    +  LTR            5' LTR (truncated): truncated 5' long terminal repeat (LTR) from HIV-1
   7746..7762    -  protein_bind   lac operator: The lac repressor binds to the lac operator to inhibit transcription in E. coli. This inhibition can be relieved by adding lactose or isopropyl-β-D-thiogalactopyranoside (IPTG). lac repressor encoded by lacI
   7770..7800    -  promoter       lac promoter: promoter for the E. coli lac operon
   7815..7836    -  protein_bind   CAP binding site: CAP binding activates transcription in the presence of cAMP. E. coli catabolite activator protein
   7849..7941    -  CDS            lacI (fragment): lac repressor; lacI; The lac repressor binds to the lac operator to inhibit transcription in E. coli. This inhibition can be relieved by adding lactose or isopropyl-β-D-thiogalactopyranoside (IPTG).
   8124..8712    -  rep_origin     ori: high-copy-number ColE1/pMB1/pBR322/pUC origin of replication
   8883..9743    -  CDS            AmpR: β-lactamase; bla; confers resistance to ampicillin, carbenicillin, and related antibiotics
   9744..9848    -  promoter       AmpR promoter: bla
   9896..10030   +  polyA_signal   SV40 poly(A) signal: SV40 polyadenylation signal
  10197..329     +  CDS            nef (fragment) (across the origin): NEF_HV1BR - Experimental evidence at protein level: Swiss-Prot protein existence level 1. Extracellular Nef protein targets CD4(+) T-lymphocytes for apoptosis by interacting with CXCR4 surface receptors (PubMed:14990729). From Human immunodeficiency virus type 1 group M subtype B (isolate BRU/LAI) (HIV-1).
