[The description below was written by a language model from this plasmid's Addgene catalogue record and pLannotate feature annotations shown in this document.]
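Description:
pLVX_BHLHE40-FlagHA_IRES-ZsGreen1 is an HIV-1-based lentiviral transfer plasmid of about 10.2 kb, built on the pLVX-FlagHA-IRES-ZsGreen1 backbone, for expressing human BHLHE40 (also known as DEC1, STRA13 or SHARP2), a basic helix-loop-helix transcription factor, in mammalian cells. In bacteria it is maintained through a high-copy ColE1/pUC-type origin and selected with ampicillin via the β-lactamase gene. A recombination-limiting E. coli strain is recorded for propagation, as is usual for plasmids carrying repeated LTR sequences.

The viral portion is bounded by two HIV-1 LTR elements, both annotated by the automated tool as truncated 5' LTRs, with nef-derived fragments next to them. Between them lie the Ψ packaging signal with a partial gag sequence, the Rev response element for Rev-dependent nuclear export of the genomic RNA, and the cPPT/CTS, which aids nuclear import of the reverse-transcribed genome. Packaging functions are not encoded and must be supplied in trans.

The expression cassette is driven by the EF-1α promoter with intron A sequences. It produces a bicistronic transcript. The first cistron is BHLHE40, cloned between EcoRI and XbaI and carrying an N-terminal FLAG-HA tag; the annotation detects only a FLAG fragment upstream of the coding sequence, and HA is not separately called. An EMCV IRES then directs translation of ZsGreen1, so green fluorescence marks transduced cells without fusing the reporter to the transcription factor. A downstream WPRE enhances transcript stability and expression.

The construct suits enforced BHLHE40 expression with fluorescence-based sorting of transduced cells and epitope-based detection or pull-down. The associated publication concerns regulation of the proinflammatory phenotype of human memory T lymphocytes.
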