Addgene plasmid #149714: pLVX_BHLHE40-FlagHA_IRES-ZsGreen1
Purpose: Lentiviral vector expressing human BHLHE40 with FLAG-HA tags
Depositing lab: Silvia Monticelli. Depositing organization: Institute for Research in Biomedicine, Switzerland. Publication: A molecular network regulating the proinflammatory phenotype of human memory T lymphocytes. Emming S, Bianchi N, Polletti S, Balestrieri C, Leoni C, Montagner S, Chirichella M, Delaleu N, Natoli G, Monticelli S. Nat Immunol. 2020 Apr;21(4):388-399. doi: 10.1038/s41590-020-0622-8. Epub 2020 Mar 16. PubMed 32205878.
Backbone
  Vector backbone: pLVX-FlagHA-IRES-ZsGreen1
  Backbone size w/o insert (bp): 8970
  Total vector size (bp): 10197
  Vector type: Mammalian Expression, Lentiviral
Growth in bacteria
  Bacterial resistance: Ampicillin, 100 μg/mL
  Growth temperature: 37°C
  Growth strain: NEB Stable
  Copy number: High Copy
Gene/Insert
  Gene/Insert name: BHLHE40 (alt names: Dec1; Stra13; Sharp2)
  Species: H. sapiens (human)
  Insert size (bp): 1245
  Entrez Gene: BHLHE40 (a.k.a. BHLHB2, Clast5, DEC1, HLHB2, SHARP-2, SHARP2, STRA13, Stra14)
  Promoter: EF1α
  Tag / fusion protein: FLAG-HA (N terminal on insert)
  Cloning method: Restriction Enzyme; 5′ cloning site EcoRI (not destroyed); 3′ cloning site XbaI (not destroyed)
  Sequencing primers: 5′ AGGCACCTCGATTAGTTCTCG; 3′ ACACCGGCCTTATTCCAAG
Terms and licenses: Academic/Nonprofit Terms; Industry Terms: Not Available to Industry
How to cite: pLVX_BHLHE40-FlagHA_IRES-ZsGreen1 was a gift from Silvia Monticelli (Addgene plasmid # 149714 ; http://n2t.net/addgene:149714 ; RRID:Addgene_149714)
